>Addgene plasmid #234367 | VWF-pHluorin-mRFP | addgene full sequence | sequence record 469472 | Addgene NGS Result
GTTTGTCCAAACTCATCAATGTATCTTAAGGCGTAAATTGTAAGCGTTAATATTTTGTTAAAATTCGCGT
TAAATTTTTGTTAAATCAGCTCATTTTTTAACCAATAGGCCGAAATCGGCAAAATCCCTTATAAATCAAA
AGAATAGACCGAGATAGGGT
[37 nt withheld, positions 161-197]
AAAGAACGTGGACTCCAACGTCAAAGG
[49 nt withheld, positions 225-273]
T
[91 nt withheld, positions 275-365]
G
[124 nt withheld, positions 367-490]
CAGGTGGCACTTTTCGGGGAAATGTGCGCGGAACCCCTATTTGTTTATTTTTCTAAATACATTCAAATAT
GTATCCGCTCATGAGACAATAACCCTGATAAATGCTTCAATAATATTGAAAAAGGAAGAGTCCTGAGGCG
GAAAGAACCAGCTGTGGAATGTGTGTCAGTTAGGGTGTGGAAAGTCCCCAGGCTCCCCAGCAGGCAGAAG
TATGCAAAGCATGCATCTCAATTAGTCAGCAACCAGGTGTGGAAAGTCCCCAGGCTCCCCAGCAGGCAGA
AGTATGCAAAGCATGCATCTCAATTAGTCAGCAACCATAGTCCCGCCCCTAACTCCGCCCATCCCGCCCC
TAACTCCGCCCAGTTCCGCCCATTCTCCGCCCCATGGCTGACTAATTTTTTTTATTTATGCAGAGGCCGA
GGCCGCCTCGGCCTCTGAGCTATTCCAGAAGTAGTGAGGAGGCTTTTTTGGAGGCCTAGGCTTTTGCAAA
GATCGATCAAGAGACAGGATGAGGATCGTTTCGCATGATTGAACAAGATGGATTGCACGCAGGTTCTCCG
GCCGCTTGGGTGGAGAGGCTATTCGGCTATGACTGGGCACAACAGACAATCGGCTGCTCTGATGCCGCCG
TGTTCCGGCTGTCAGCGCAGGGGCGCCCGGTTCTTTTTGTCAAGACCGACCTGTCCGGTGCCCTGAATGA
ACTGCAAGACGAGGCAGCGCGGCTATCGTGGCTGGCCACGACGGGCGTTCCTTGCGCAGCTGTGCTCGAC
GTTGTCACTGAAGCGGGAAGGGACTGGCTGCTATTGGGCGAAGTGCCGGGGCAGGATCTCCTGTCATCTC
ACCTTGCTCCTGCCGAGAAAGTATCCATCATGGCTGATGCAATGCGGCGGCTGCATACGCTTGATCCGGC
TACCTGCCCATTCGACCACCAAGCGAAACATCGCATCGAGCGAGCACGTACTCGGATGGAAGCCGGTCTT
GTCGATCAGGATGATCTGGACGAAGAGCATCAGGGGCTCGCGCCAGCCGAACTGTTCGCCAGGCTCAAGG
CGAGCATGCCCGACGGCGAGGATCTCGTCGTGACCCATGGCGATGCCTGCTTGCCGAATATCATGGTGGA
AAATGGCCGCTTTTCTGGATTCATCGACTGTGGCCGGCTGGGTGTGGCGGACCGCTATCAGGACATAGCG
TTGGCTACCCGTGATATTGCTGAAGAGCTTGGCGGCGAATGGGCTGACCGCTTCCTCGTGCTTTACGGTA
TCGCCGCTCCCGATTCGCAGCGCATCGCCTTCTATCGCCTTCTTGACGAGTTCTTCTGAGCGGGACTCTG
GGGTTCGAAATGACCGACCAAGCGACGCCCAACCTGCCATCACGAGATTTCGATTCCACCGCCGCCTTCT
ATGAAAGGTTGGGCTTCGGAATCGTTTTCCGGGACGCCGGCTGGATGATCCTCCAGCGCGGGGATCTCAT
GCTGGAGTTCTTCGCCCACCCTAGGGGGAGGCTAACTGAAACACGGAAGGAGACAATACCGGAAGGAACC
CGCGCTATGACGGCAATAAAAAGACAGAATAAAACGCACGGTGTTGGGTCGTTTGTTCATAAACGCGGGG
TTCGGTCCCAGGGCTGGCACTCTGTCGATACCCCACCGAGACCCCATTGGGGCCAATACGCCCGCGTTTC
TTCCTTTTCCCCACCCCACCCCCCAAGTTCGGGTGAAGGCCCAGGGCTCGCAGCCAACGTCGGGGCGGCA
GGCCCTGCCATAGCCTCAGGTTACTCATATATACTTTAGATTGATTTAAAACTTCATTTTTAATTTAAAA
GGATCTAGGTGAAGATCCTTTTTGATAATCTCATGACCAAAATCCCTTAACGTGAGTTTTCGTTCCACTG
AGCGTCAGACCCCGTAGAAAAGATCAAAGGATCTTCTTGAGATCCTTTTTTTCTGCGCGTAATCTGCTGC
TTGCAAACAAAAAAACCACCGCTACCAGCGGTGGTTTGTTTGCCGGATCAAGAGCTACCAACTCTTTTTC
CGAAGGTAACTGGCTTCAGCAGAGCGCAGATACCAAATACTGTTCTTCTAGTGTAGCCGTAGTTAGGCCA
CCACTTCAAGAACTCTGTAGCACCGCCTACATACCTCGCTCTGCTAATCCTGTTACCAGTGGCTGCTGCC
AGTGGCGATAAGTCGTGTCTTACCGGGTTGGACTCAAGACGATAGTTACCGGATAAGGCGCAGCGGTCGG
GCTGAACGGGGGGTTCGTGCACACAGCCCAGCTTGGAGCGAACGACCTACACCGAACTGAGATACCTACA
GCGTGAGCTATGAGAAAGCGCCACGCTTCCCGAAGGGAGAAAGGCGGACAGGTATCCGGTAAGCGGCAGG
GTCGGAACAGGAGAGCGCACGAGGGAGCTTCCAGGGGGAAACGCCTGGTATCTTTATAGTCCTGTCGGGT
TTCGCCACCTCTGACTTGAGCGTCGATTTTTGTGATGCTCGTCAGGGGGGCGGAGCCTATGGAAAAACGC
CAGCAACGCGGCCTTTTTACGGTTCCTGGCCTTTTGCTGGCCTTTTGCTCACATGTTCTTTCCTGCGTTA
TCCCCTGATTCTGTGGATAACCGTATTACCGCCATGCATTAGTTATTAATAGTAATCAATTACGGGGTCA
TTAGTTCATAGCCCATATATGGAGTTCCGCGTTACATAACTTACGGTAAATGGCCCGCCTGGCTGACCGC
CCAACGACCCCCGCCCATTGACGTCAATAATGACGTATGTTCCCATAGTAACGCCAATAGGGACTTTCCA
TTGACGTCAATGGGTGGAGTATTTACGGTAAACTGCCCACTTGGCAGTACATCAAGTGTATCATATGCCA
AGTACGCCCCCTATTGACGTCAATGACGGTAAATGGCCCGCCTGGCATTATGCCCAGTACATGACCTTAT
GGGACTTTCCTACTTGGCAGTACATCTACGTATTAGTCATCGCTATTACCATGGTGATGCGGTTTTGGCA
GTACATCAATGGGCGTGGATAGCGGTTTGACTCACGGGGATTTCCAAGTCTCCACCCCATTGACGTCAAT
GGGAGTTTGTTTTGGCACCAAAATCAACGGGACTTTCCAAAATGTCGTAACAACTCCGCCCCATTGACGC
AAATGGGCGGTAGGCGTGTACGGTGGGAGGTCTATATAAGCAGAGCTGGTTTAGTGAACCGTCAGATCCG
CTAGCCTCGAGCTCAAGCTTCGGATTCATGATTCCTGCCAGATTTGCCGGGGTGCTGCTTGCTCTGGCCC
TCATTTTGCCAGGGACCCTTTGTGCAGAAGGAACTCGCGGCAGGTCATCCACGGCCCGATGCAGCCTTTT
CGGAAGTGACTTCGTCAACACCTTTGATGGGAGCATGTACAGCTTTGCGGGATACTGCAGTTACCTCCTG
GCAGGGGGCTGCCAGAAACGCTCCTTCTCGATTATTGGGGACTTCCAGAATGGCAAGAGAGTGAGCCTCT
CCGTGTATCTTGGGGAATTTTTTGACATCCATTTGTTTGTCAATGGTACCGTGACACAGGGGGACCAAAG
AGTCTCCATGCCCTATGCCTCCAAAGGGCTGTATCTAGAAACTGAGGCTGGGTACTACAAGCTGTCCGGT
GAGGCCTATGGCTTTGTGGCCAGGATCGATGGCAGCGGCAACTTTCAAGTCCTGCTGTCAGACAGATACT
TCAACAAGACCTGCGGGCTGTGTGGCAACTTTAACATCTTTGCTGAAGATGACTTTATGACCCAAGAAGG
GACCTTGACCTCGGACCCTTATGACTTTGCCAACTCATGGGCTCTGAGCAGTGGAGAACAGTGGTGTGAA
CGGGCATCTCCTCCCAGCAGCTCATGCAACATCTCCTCTGGGGAAATGCAGAAGGGCCTGTGGGAGCAGT
GCCAGCTTCTGAAGAGCACCTCGGTGTTTGCCCGCTGCCACCCTCTGGTGGACCCCGAGCCTTTTGTGGC
CCTGTGTGAGAAGACTTTGTGTGAGTGTGCTGGGGGGCTGGAGTGCGCCTGCCCTGCCCTCCTGGAGTAC
GCCCGGACCTGTGCCCAGGAGGGAATGGTGCTGTACGGCTGGACCGACCACAGCGCGTGCAGCCCAGTGT
GCCCTGCTGGTATGGAGTATAGGCAGTGTGTGTCCCCTTGCGCCAGGACCTGCCAGAGCCTGCACATCAA
TGAAATGTGTCAGGAGCGATGCGTGGATGGCTGCAGCTGCCCTGAGGGACAGCTCCTGGATGAAGGCCTC
TGCGTGGAGAGCACCGAGTGTCCCTGCGTGCATTCCGGAAAGCGCTACCCTCCCGGCACCTCCCTCTCTC
GAGACTGCAACACCTGCATTTGCCGAAACAGCCAGTGGATCTGCAGCAATGAAGAATGTCCAGGGGAGTG
CCTTGTCACAGGTCAATCACACTTCAAGAGCTTTGACAACAGATACTTCACCTTCAGTGGGATCTGCCAG
TACCTGCTGGCCCGGGATTGCCAGGACCACTCCTTCTCCATTGTCATTGAGACTGTCCAGTGTGCTGATG
ACCGCGACGCTGTGTGCACCCGCTCCGTCACCGTCCGGCTGCCTGGCCTGCACAACAGCCTTGTGAAACT
GAAGCATGGGGCAGGAGTTGCCATGGATGGCCAGGACGTCCAGCTCCCCCTCCTGAAAGGTGACCTCCGC
ATCCAGCATACAGTGACGGCCTCCGTGCGCCTCAGCTACGGGGAGGACCTGCAGATGGACTGGGATGGCC
GCGGGAGGCTGCTGGTGAAGCTGTCCCCCGTCTATGCCGGGAAGACCTGCGGCCTGTGTGGGAATTACAA
TGGCAACCAGGGCGACGACTTCCTTACCCCCTCTGGGCTGGCGGAGCCCCGGGTGGAGGACTTCGGGAAC
GCCTGGAAGCTGCACGGGGACTGCCAGGACCTGCAGAAGCAGCACAGCGATCCCTGCGCCCTCAACCCGC
GCATGACCAGGTTCTCCGAGGAGGCGTGCGCGGTCCTGACGTCCCCCACATTCGAGGCCTGCCATCGTGC
CGTCAGCCCGCTGCCCTACCTGCGGAACTGCCGCTACGACGTGTGCTCCTGCTCGGACGGCCGCGAGTGC
CTGTGCGGCGCCCTGGCCAGCTATGCCGCGGCCTGCGCGGGGAGAGGCGTGCGCGTCGCGTGGCGCGAGC
CAGGCCGCTGTGAGCTGAACTGCCCGAAAGGCCAGGTGTACCTGCAGTGCGGGACCCCCTGCAACCTGAC
CTGCCGCTCTCTCTCTTACCCGGATGAGGAATGCAATGAGGCCTGCCTGGAGGGCTGCTTCTGCCCCCCA
GGGCTCTACATGGATGAGAGGGGGGACTGCGTGCCCAAGGCCCAGTGCCCCTGTTACTATGACGGTGAGA
TCTTCCAGCCAGAAGACATCTTCTCAGACCATCACACCATGTGCTACTGTGAGGATGGCTTCATGCACTG
TACCATGAGTGGAGTCCCCGGAAGCTTGCTGCCTGACGCTGTCCTCAGCAGTCCCCTGTCTCATCGCAGC
AAAAGGAGCCTATCCTGTCGGCCCCCCATGGTCAAGCTGGTGTGTCCCGCTGACAACCTGCGGGCTGAAG
GGCTCGAGTGTACCAAAACGTGCCAGAACTATGACCTGGAGTGCATGAGCATGGGCTGTGTCTCTGGCTG
CCTCTGCCCCCCGGGCATGGTCCGGCATGAGAACAGATGTGTGGCCCTGGAAAGGTGTCCCTGCTTCCAT
CAGGGCAAGGAGTATGCCCCTGGAGAAACAGTGAAGATTGGCTGCAACACTTGTGTCTGTCGGGACCGGA
AGTGGAACTGCACAGACCATGTGTGTGATGCCACGTGCTCCACGATCGGCATGGCCCACTACCTCACCTT
CGACGGGCTCAAATACCTGTTCCCCGGGGAGTGCCAGTACGTTCTGGTGCAGGATTACTGCGGCAGTAAC
CCTGGGACCTTTCGGATCCTAGTGGGGAATAAGGGATGCAGCCACCCCTCAGTGAAATGCAAGAAACGGG
TCACCATCCTGGTGGAGGGAGGAGAGATTGAGCTGTTTGACGGGGAGGTGAATGTGAAGAGGCCCATGAA
GGATGAGACTCACTTTGAGGTGGTGGAGTCTGGCCGGTACATCATTCTGCTGCTGGGCAAAGCCCTCTCC
GTGGTCTGGGACCGCCACCTGAGCATCTCCGTGGTCCTGAAGCAGACATACCAGGAGAAAGTGTGTGGCC
TGTGTGGGAATTTTGATGGCATCCAGAACAATGACCTCACCAGCAGCAACCTCCAAGTGGAGGAAGACCC
TGTGGACTTTGGGAACTCCTGGAAAGTGAGCTCGCAGTGTGCTGACACCAGAAAAGTGCCTCTGGACTCA
TCCCCTGCCACCTGCCATAACAACATCATGAAGCAGACGATGGTGGATTCCTCCTGTAGAATCCTTACCA
GTGACGTCTTCCAGGACTGCAACAAGCTGGTGGACCCCGAGCCATATCTGGATGTCTGCATTTACGACAC
CTGCTCCTGTGAGTCCATTGGGGACTGCGCCTGCTTCTGCGACACCATTGCTGCCTATGCCCACGTGTGT
GCCCAGCATGGCAAGGTGGTGACCTGGAGGACGGCCACATTGTGCCCCCAGAGCTGCGAGGAGAGGAATC
TCCGGGAGAACGGGTATGAGTGTGAGTGGCGCTATAACAGCTGTGCACCTGCCTGTCAAGTCACGTGTCA
GCACCCTGAGCCACTGGCCTGCCCTGTGCAGTGTGTGGAGGGCTGCCATGCCCACTGCCCTCCAGGGAAA
ATCCTGGATGAGCTTTTGCAGACCTGCGTTGACCCTGAAGACTGTCCAGTGTGTGAGGTGGCTGGCCGGC
GTTTTGCCTCAGGAAAGAAAGTCACCTTGAATCCCAGTGACCCTGAGCACTGCCAGATTTGCCACTGTGA
TGTTGTCAACCTCACCTGTGAAGCCTGCCAGGAGCCGGGAGGCCTGGTGGTGCCTCCCACAGATGCCCCG
GTGAGCCCCACCACTCTGTATGTGGAGGACATCTCGGAACCGCCGTTGCACGATTTCTACTGCAGCAGGC
TACTGGACCTGGTCTTCCTGCTGGATGGCTCCTCCAGGCTGTCCGAGGCTGAGTTTGAAGTGCTGAAGGC
CTTTGTGGTGGACATGATGGAGCGGCTGCGCATCTCCCAGAAGTGGGTCCGCGTGGCCGTGGTGGAGTAC
CACGACGGCTCCCACGCCTACATCGGGCTCAAGGACCGGAAGCGACCGTCAGAGCTGCGGCGCATTGCCA
GCCAGGTGAAGTATGCGGGCAGCCAGGTGGCCTCCACCAGCGAGGTCTTGAAATACACACTGTTCCAAAT
CTTCAGCAAGATCGACCGCCCTGAAGCCTCCCGCATCGCCCTGCTCCTGATGGCCAGCCAGGAGCCCCAA
CGGATGTCCCGGAACTTTGTCCGCTACGTCCAGGGCCTGAAGAAGAAGAAGGTCATTGTGATCCCGGTGG
GCATTGGGCCCCATGCCAACCTCAAGCAGATCCGCCTCATCGAGAAGCAGGCCCCTGAGAACAAGGCCTT
CGTGCTGAGCAGTGTGGATGAGCTGGAGCAGCAAAGGGACGAGATCGTTAGCTACCTCTGTGACCTTGCC
CCTGAAGCCCCTCCTCCTACTCTGCCCCCCCACATGGCACAAGTCACTGTGGGCCCGGGGCTCTTGGGGG
TTTCGACCCTGGGGCCCAAGAGGAACTCCATGGTTCTGGATGTGGCGTTCGTCCTGGAAGGATCGGACAA
AATTGGTGAAGCCGACTTCAACAGGAGCAAGGAGTTCATGGAGGAGGTGATTCAGCGGATGGATGTGGGC
CAGGACAGCATCCACGTCACGGTGCTGCAGTACTCCTACATGGTGACCGTGGAGTACCCCTTCAGCGAGG
CACAGTCCAAAGGGGACATCCTGCAGCGGGTGCGAGAGATCCGCTACCAGGGCGGCAACAGGACCAACAC
TGGGCTGGCCCTGCGGTACCTCTCTGACCACAGCTTCTTGGTCAGCCAGGGTGACCGGGAGCAGGCGCCC
AACCTGGTCTACATGGTCACCGGAAATCCTGCCTCTGATGAGATCAAGAGGCTGCCTGGAGACATCCAGG
TGGTGCCCATTGGAGTGGGCCCTAATGCCAACGTGCAGGAGCTGGAGAGGATTGGCTGGCCCAATGCCCC
TATCCTCATCCAGGACTTTGAGACGCTCCCCCGAGAGGCTCCTGACCTGGTGCTGCAGAGGTGCTGCTCC
GGAGAGGGGCTGCAGATCCCCACCCTCTCCCCTGCACCTGACTGCAGCCAGCCCCTGGACGTGATCCTTC
TCCTGGATGGCTCCTCCAGTTTCCCAGCTTCTTATTTTGATGAAATGAAGAGTTTCGCCAAGGCTTTCAT
TTCAAAAGCCAATATAGGGCCTCGTCTCACTCAGGTGTCAGTGCTGCAGTATGGAAGCATCACCACCATT
GACGTGCCATGGAACGTGGTCCCGGAGAAAGCCCATTTGCTGAGCCTTGTGGACGTCATGCAGCGGGAGG
GAGGCCCCAGCCAAATCGGGGATGCCTTGGGCTTTGCTGTGCGATACTTGACTTCAGAAATGCATGGTGC
CAGGCCGGGAGCCTCAAAGGCGGTGGTCATCCTGGTCACGGACGTCTCTGTGGATTCAGTGGATGCAGCA
GCTGATGCCGCCAGGTCCAACAGAGTGACAGTGTTCCCTATTGGAATTGGAGATCGCTACGATGCAGCCC
AGCTACGGATCTTGGCAGGCCCAGCAGGCGACTCCAACGTGGTGAAGCTCCAGCGAATCGAAGACCTCCC
TACCATGGTCACCTTGGGCAATTCCTTCCTCCACAAACTGTGCTCTGGATTTGTTAGGATTTGCATGGAT
GAGGATGGGAATGAGAAGAGGCCCGGGGACGTCTGGACCTTGCCAGACCAGTGCCACACCGTGACTTGCC
AGCCAGATGGCCAGACCTTGCTGAAGAGTCATCGGGTCAACTGTGACCGGGGGCTGAGGCCTTCGTGCCC
TAACAGCCAGTCCCCTGTTAAAGTGGAAGAGACCTGTGGCTGCCGCTGGACCTGCCCCTGCGTGTGCACA
GGCAGCTCCACTCGGCACATCGTGACCTTTGATGGGCAGAATTTCAAGCTGACTGGCAGCTGTTCTTATG
TCCTATTTCAAAACAAGGAGCAGGACCTGGAGGTGATTCTCCATAATGGTGCCTGCAGCCCTGGAGCAAG
GCAGGGCTGCATGAAATCCATCGAGGTGAAGCACAGTGCCCTCTCCGTCGAGCTGCACAGTGACATGGAG
GTGACGGTGAATGGGAGACTGGTCTCTGTTCCTTACGTGGGTGGGAACATGGAAGTCAACGTTTATGGTG
CCATCATGCATGAGGTCAGATTCAATCACCTTGGTCACATCTTCACATTCACTCCACAAAACAATGAGTT
CCAACTGCAGCTCAGCCCCAAGACTTTTGCTTCAAAGACGTATGGTCTGTGTGGGATCTGTGATGAGAAC
GGAGCCAATGACTTCATGCTGAGGGATGGCACAGTCACCACAGACTGGAAAACACTTGTTCAGGAATGGA
CTGTGCAGCGGCCAGGGCAGACGTGCCAGCCCATCCTGGAGGAGCAGTGTCTTGTCCCCGACAGCTCCCA
CTGCCAGGTCCTCCTCTTACCACTGTTTGCTGAATGCCACAAGGTCCTGGCTCCAGCCACATTCTATGCC
ATCTGCCAGCAGGACAGTTGCCACCAGGAGCAAGTGTGTGAGGTGATCGCCTCTTATGCCCACCTCTGTC
GGACCAACGGGGTCTGCGTTGACTGGAGGACACCTGATTTCTGTGCTATGTCATGCCCACCATCTCTGGT
CTACAACCACTGTGAGCATGGCTGTCCCCGGCACTGTGATGGCAACGTGAGCTCCTGTGGGGACCATCCC
TCCGAAGGCTGTTTCTGCCCTCCAGATAAAGTCATGTTGGAAGGCAGCTGTGTCCCTGAAGAGGCCTGCA
CTCAGTGCATTGGTGAGGATGGAGTCCAGCACCAGTTCCTGGAAGCCTGGGTCCCGGACCACCAGCCCTG
TCAGATCTGCACATGCCTCAGCGGGCGGAAGGTCAACTGCACAACGCAGCCCTGCCCCACGGCCAAAGCT
CCCACGTGTGGCCTGTGTGAAGTAGCCCGCCTCCGCCAGAATGCAGACCAGTGCTGCCCCGAGTATGAGT
GTGTGTGTGACCCAGTGAGCTGTGACCTGCCCCCAGTGCCTCACTGTGAACGTGGCCTCCAGCCCACACT
GACCAACCCTGGCGAGTGCAGACCCAACTTCACCTGCGCCTGCAGGAAGGAGGAGTGCAAAAGAGTGTCC
CCACCCTCCTGCCCCCCGCACCGTTTGCCCACCCTTCGGAAGACCCAGTGCTGTGATGAGTATGAGTGTG
CCTGCAACTGTGTCAACTCCACAGTGAGCTGTCCCCTTGGGTACTTGGCCTCAACCGCCACCAATGACTG
TGGCTGTACCACAACCACCTGCCTTCCCGACAAGGTGTGTGTCCACCGAAGCACCATCTACCCTGTGGGC
CAGTTCTGGGAGGAGGGCTGCGATGTGTGCACCTGCACCGACATGGAGGATGCCGTGATGGGCCTCCGCG
TGGCCCAGTGCTCCCAGAAGCCCTGTGAGGACAGCTGTCGGTCGGGCTTCACTTACGTTCTGCATGAAGG
CGAGTGCTGTGGAAGGTGCCTGCCATCTGCCTGTGAGGTGGTGACTGGCTCACCGCGGGGGGACTCCCAG
TCTTCCTGGAAGAGTGTCGGCTCCCAGTGGGCCTCCCCGGAGAACCCCTGCCTCATCAATGAGTGTGTCC
GAGTGAAGGAGGAGGTCTTTATACAACAAAGGAACGTCTCCTGCCCCCAGCTGGAGGTCCCTGTCTGCCC
CTCGGGCTTTCAGCTGAGCTGTAAGACCTCAGCGTGCTGCCCAAGCTGTCGCTGTGAGCGCATGGAGGCC
TGCATGCTCAATGGCACTGTCATTGGGCCCGGGAAGACTGTGATGATCGATGTGTGCACGACCTGCCGCT
GCATGGTGCAGGTGGGGGTCATCTCTGGATTCAAGCTGGAGTGCAGGAAGACCACCTGCAACCCCTGCCC
CCTGGGTTACAAGGAAGAAAATAACACAGGTGAATGTTGTGGGAGATGTTTGCCTACGGCTTGCACCATT
CAGCTAAGAGGAGGACAGATCATGACACTGAAGCGTGATGAGACGCTCCAGGATGGCTGTGATACTCACT
TCTGCAAGGTCAATGAGAGAGGAGAGTACTTCTGGGAGAAGAGGGTCACAGGCTGCCCACCCTTTGATGA
ACACAAGTGTCTGGCTGAGGGAGGTAAAATTATGAAAATTCCAGGCACCTGCTGTGACACATGTGAGGAG
CCTGAGTGCAACGACATCACTGCCAGGCTGCAGTATGTCAAGGTGGGAAGCTGTAAGTCTGAAGTAGAGG
TGGATATCCACTACTGCCAGGGCAAATGTGCCAGCAAAGCCATGTACTCCATTGACATCAACGATGTGCA
GGACCAGTGCTCCTGCTGCTCTCCGACACGGACGGAGCCCATGCAGGTGGCCCTGCACTGCACCAATGGC
TCTGTTGTGTACCATGAGGTTCTCAATGCCATGGAGTGCAAATGCTCCCCCAGGAAGTGCAGCAAGGGAC
CGGTTAGTAAAGGAGAAGAACTTTTCACTGGAGTTGTCCCAATTCTTGTTGAATTAGATGGTGATGTTAA
TGGGCACAAATTTTCTGTCAGTGGAGAGGGTGAAGGTGATGCAACATACGGAAAACTTACCCTTAAATTT
ATTTGCACTACTGGAAAACTACCTGTTCCTTGGCCAACACTTGTCACTACTTTAACTTATGGTGTTCAAT
GCTTTTCAAGATACCCAGATCATATGAAACGGCATGACTTTTTCAAGAGTGCCATGCCCGAAGGTTATGT
ACAGGAAAGAACTATATTTTTCAAAGATGACGGGAACTACAAGACACGTGCTGAAGTCAAGTTTGAAGGT
GATACCCTTGTTAATAGAATCGAGTTAAAAGGTATTGATTTTAAAGAAGATGGAAACATTCTTGGACACA
AATTGGAATACAACTATAACGATCACCAGGTGTACATCATGGCAGACAAACAAAAGAATGGAATCAAAGC
TAACTTCAAAATTAGACACAACATTGAAGATGGAGGCGTTCAACTAGCAGACCATTATCAACAAAATACT
CCAATTGGCGATGGGCCCGTCCTTTTACCAGACAACCATTACCTGTTTACAACTTCTACTCTTTCGAAAG
ATCCCAACGAAAAGAGAGACCACATGGTCCTTCTTGAGTTTGTAACAGCTGCTGGGATTACACATGGCAT
GGATGAACTATACAAATCAAGCGGCCGCGGAATTCTGCAGTCGACGGTACCGCGGGCCCGGGATCCACCG
GTCGCCACCATGGCCTCCTCCGAGGACGTCATCAAGGAGTTCATGCGCTTCAAGGTGCGCATGGAGGGCT
CCGTGAACGGCCACGAGTTCGAGATCGAGGGCGAGGGCGAGGGCCGCCCCTACGAGGGCACCCAGACCGC
CAAGCTGAAGGTGACCAAGGGCGGCCCCCTGCCCTTCGCCTGGGACATCCTGTCCCCTCAGTTCCAGTAC
GGCTCCAAGGCCTACGTGAAGCACCCCGCCGACATCCCCGACTACTTGAAGCTGTCCTTCCCCGAGGGCT
TCAAGTGGGAGCGCGTGATGAACTTCGAGGACGGCGGCGTGGTGACCGTGACCCAGGACTCCTCCCTGCA
GGACGGCGAGTTCATCTACAAGGTGAAGCTGCGCGGCACCAACTTCCCCTCCGACGGCCCCGTAATGCAG
AAGAAGACCATGGGCTGGGAGGCCTCCACCGAGCGGATGTACCCCGAGGACGGCGCCCTGAAGGGCGAGA
TCAAGATGAGGCTGAAGCTGAAGGACGGCGGCCACTACGACGCCGAGGTCAAGACCACCTACATGGCCAA
GAAGCCCGTGCAGCTGCCCGGCGCCTACAAGACCGACATCAAGCTGGACATCACCTCCCACAACGAGGAC
TACACCATCGTGGAACAGTACGAGCGCGCCGAGGGCCGCCACTCCACCGGCGCCTAAAGCGGCCGCGACT
CTAGATCATAATCAGCCATACCACATTTGTAGAGGTTTTACTTGCTTTAAAAAACCTCCCACACCTCCCC
CTGAACCTGAAACATAAAATGAATGCAATTGTTGTTGTTAACTTGTTTATTGCAGCTTATAATGGTTACA
AATAAAGCAATAGCATCACAAATTTCACAAATAAAGCATTTTTTTCACTGCATTCTAGTTGTG
Features (pLannotate 1.2.2; 16 found; start..end, strand, type, name):
     62..490     -  rep_origin     f1 ori (sequence partly withheld): f1 bacteriophage origin of replication; arrow indicates direction of (+) strand synthesis
    517..621     +  promoter       AmpR promoter: bla
    623..980     +  promoter       SV40 promoter: SV40 enhancer and early promoter
   1015..1809    +  CDS            NeoR/KanR: aminoglycoside phosphotransferase from Tn5; aph(3')-II (or nptII); confers resistance to neomycin, kanamycin, and G418 (Geneticin®)
   1830..1982    +  CDS            ble (fragment): BLE_KLEPN - Experimental evidence at protein level: Swiss-Prot protein existence level 1. Binding protein with a strong affinity to the bleomycin family of antibiotics. Binds to CL990; an antimitotic-antibiotic compound. From Klebsiella pneumoniae.
   2041..2088    +  polyA_signal   HSV TK poly(A) signal: herpes simplex virus thymidine kinase polyadenylation signal (Cole and Stacy, 1985)
   2417..3005    +  rep_origin     ori: high-copy-number ColE1/pMB1/pBR322/pUC origin of replication
   3180..3483    +  enhancer       CMV enhancer: human cytomegalovirus immediate early enhancer
   3484..3687    +  promoter       CMV promoter: human cytomegalovirus (CMV) immediate early promoter
   3716..3737    +  misc_feature   MCS (fragment): multiple cloning site
   3738..12176   +  CDS            VWF: VWF_HUMAN - Also known as F8VWF. Experimental evidence at protein level: Swiss-Prot protein existence level 1. Important in the maintenance of hemostasis, it promotes adhesion of platelets to the sites of vascular injury by forming a molecular bridge between sub-endothelial collagen matrix and platelet- surface receptor complex GPIb-IX-V. Also acts as a chaperone for coagulation factor VIII, delivering it to the site of injury, stabilizing its heterodimeric structure and protecting it from premature clearance from plasma. From Homo sapiens (Human).
  12186..12897   +  CDS            superecliptic pHluorin (fragment): pH-sensitive mutant of green fluorescent protein (Ng et al., 2002) excited strongly by blue light at neutral pH but minimally fluorescent at acidic pH
  12910..12946   +  misc_feature   MCS (fragment): multiple cloning site
  12960..13637   +  CDS            mRFP1: monomeric derivative of DsRed (Campbell et al., 2002) mammalian codon-optimized
  13654..13737   +  CDS            large T antigen (fragment): large T antigen from SV40 (simian virus 40)
  13760..28      +  polyA_signal   SV40 poly(A) signal (across the origin): SV40 polyadenylation signal
