[The description below was written by a language model from this plasmid's Addgene catalogue record and pLannotate feature annotations shown in this document.]
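Description:
VWF-pHluorin-mRFP is a mammalian expression plasmid of about 13.9 kb built on the pmRFP1-N1 backbone, an N1-type fusion vector. It is propagated in E. coli through a high-copy ColE1/pUC origin and also carries an f1 phage origin. A single Tn5 aminoglycoside phosphotransferase (NeoR/KanR) gene handles selection in both hosts. It is preceded by a bacterial bla promoter, giving kanamycin resistance, and by the SV40 enhancer/early promoter, giving G418 selection in mammalian cells, and it ends with the HSV TK polyadenylation signal. The short ble and SV40 large T antigen fragments in the annotation are most likely backbone remnants rather than functional genes.

The payload is driven by the human CMV immediate-early enhancer and promoter and terminated by the SV40 poly(A) signal. Full-length human von Willebrand factor (about 8.4 kb, cloned between NheI and EcoRI) is followed by superecliptic pHluorin, a short stretch of residual multiple cloning site, and then mRFP1, all on the same strand, in keeping with the tandem fusion the record describes. VWF is the main cargo of endothelial Weibel-Palade bodies (WPBs), so the fusion carries both fluorophores into the lumen of these acidic secretory granules. Superecliptic pHluorin is a GFP variant that fluoresces only minimally at acidic pH and brightly at neutral pH. The monomeric red mRFP1 provides a second colour on the same molecule, presumably serving as a reference signal that marks the organelles while pHluorin is quenched, although the record does not say so explicitly. The stated uses are monitoring WPB luminal pH and visualising WPB exocytosis, where fusion with the plasma membrane neutralises the lumen and should increase the green signal. The associated study examined WPB acidification by the vacuolar-type H+-ATPase.
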