Addgene plasmid #234367: VWF-pHluorin-mRFP
Purpose: Von Willebrand factor fused in tandem to superecliptic pHluorin and inserted into pmRFP1-N1 vector from Addgene (Plasmid No: 54635)/Monitoring of WPB pH, Visualization of WPB exocytosis
Depositing lab: Volker Gerke. Depositing organization: Universitaetsklinikum Muenster. Publication: Acidification of endothelial Weibel-Palade bodies is mediated by the vacuolar-type H+-ATPase. Terglane J, Menche D, Gerke V. PLoS One. 2022 Jun 29;17(6):e0270299. doi: 10.1371/journal.pone.0270299. eCollection 2022. PubMed 35767558.
Backbone
  Vector backbone: pmRFP1-N1
  Backbone manufacturer: Robert Campbell & Michael Davidson & Roger Tsien (Addgene plasmid # 54635)
  Vector type: Mammalian Expression
  Selectable markers: Neomycin (select with G418)
Growth in bacteria
  Bacterial resistance: Kanamycin, 50 μg/mL
  Growth temperature: 37°C
  Growth strain: DH5alpha
  Copy number: Unknown
Gene/Insert
  Gene/Insert name: Von Willebrand factor
  Species: H. sapiens (human)
  Insert size (bp): 8441
  Entrez Gene: VWF (a.k.a. F8VWF, VWD)
  Tag / fusion protein: pHluorin (C terminal on insert)
  Cloning method: Restriction Enzyme; 5′ cloning site NheI (not destroyed); 3′ cloning site EcoRI (not destroyed)
  Sequencing primers: 5′ CGCAAATGGGCGGTAGGCGTG; 3′ CCTCTACAAATGTGGTATGG
Resource information
  A portion of this plasmid was derived from a plasmid made by: VWF-pHluorin was obtained by replacing mRFP in a VWF-mRFP plasmid, which was kindly provided by Tom Carter (St. George´s University of London, UK) [Babich et al. 2008 Selective release of molecules from Weibel-Palade bodies during a lingering kiss, Hannah et al. 2005 Differential kinetics of cell surface loss of von Willebrand factor and its propolypeptide after secretion from Weibel-palade bodies in living human endothelial cells], with superecliptic pHluorin (courtesy of Anja Biesemann, Institute of Medical Biochemistry, University of Muenster).
Terms and licenses: Academic/Nonprofit Terms; Industry Terms: Not Available to Industry
How to cite: VWF-pHluorin-mRFP was a gift from Volker Gerke (Addgene plasmid # 234367 ; http://n2t.net/addgene:234367 ; RRID:Addgene_234367)
